Addgene plasmid #66812: pTK305
Purpose: IVT vector for Fluc mRNA
Depositing lab: Ron Weiss. Depositing organization: Massachusetts Institute of Technology. Publication: N-methylpseudouridine-incorporated mRNA outperforms pseudouridine-incorporated mRNA by providing enhanced protein expression and reduced immunogenicity in mammalian cell lines and mice. Andries O, Cafferty SM, De Smedt SC, Weiss R, Sanders NN, Kitada T. J Control Release. 2015 Sep 2. pii: S0168-3659(15)30094-8. doi: 10.1016/j.jconrel.2015.08.051. PubMed 26342664.
Backbone
  Vector backbone: pUC19
  Backbone size w/o insert (bp): 1811
  Total vector size (bp): 4112
  Vector type: Luciferase ; mRNA IVT
Growth in bacteria
  Bacterial resistance: Ampicillin, 100 μg/mL
  Growth temperature: 37°C
  Growth strain: DH5alpha
  Copy number: High Copy
Gene/Insert
  Gene/Insert name: Firefly luciferase (alt name: Fluc)
  Species: Photinus pyralis
  Insert size (bp): 1650
  Promoter: T7
  Cloning method: Ligation Independent Cloning
  Sequencing primers: 5′ TAATACGACTCACTATAGG; 3′ CACCGCGGCTGTAAATGTTT
Terms and licenses: Academic/Nonprofit Terms; Industry Terms: Not Available to Industry
How to cite: pTK305 was a gift from Ron Weiss (Addgene plasmid # 66812 ; http://n2t.net/addgene:66812 ; RRID:Addgene_66812)
