[The description below was written by a language model from this plasmid's Addgene catalogue record and pLannotate feature annotations shown in this document.]
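Description:
pTK305 is a pUC19-derived bacterial plasmid of about 4.1 kb that serves as a template for in vitro transcription (IVT) of firefly luciferase mRNA. It is maintained in E. coli at high copy through the ColE1/pUC origin of replication. Selection is with ampicillin, using the β-lactamase gene (AmpR) driven by its own bla promoter. It carries no mammalian promoter or mammalian selection marker. This fits its role as a source of RNA made in the test tube rather than a vector expressed directly in cells.

The payload begins with a bacteriophage T7 promoter, which directs T7 RNA polymerase to transcribe the downstream cassette. The coding sequence is Photinus pyralis firefly luciferase, annotated as the synthetic luc2 version. It is flanked by attB1 and attB2 Gateway recombination sites, which end up in the untranslated regions of the transcript, although the catalogue lists ligation-independent cloning as the assembly method. Downstream of attB2, automated annotation detects a short fragment matching the E1 glycoprotein end of the Venezuelan equine encephalitis virus structural polyprotein. Given its position after the luciferase stop, it probably belongs to an alphavirus-derived 3′ region serving as untranslated sequence rather than an expressed protein, but the record does not state its purpose. No poly(A) tract, terminator or linearisation site is annotated.

The associated work compared mRNAs containing pseudouridine and N1-methylpseudouridine for protein expression and immunogenicity in mammalian cell lines and mice. In that setting, luciferase mRNA from this template provides a quantitative bioluminescent readout of mRNA translation after delivery.
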