Features (pLannotate 1.2.2; 8 found; start..end, strand, type, name):
     19..37      +  promoter       T7 promoter: promoter for bacteriophage T7 RNA polymerase
     74..98      +  protein_bind   attB1: mutant version of attB; recombination site for the Gateway® BP reaction BP Clonase™
    105..1757    +  CDS            luciferase: firefly luciferase synthetic luc2 version of the luciferase gene
   1758..1782    -  protein_bind   attB2: mutant version of attB; recombination site for the Gateway® BP reaction BP Clonase™
   1878..2123    +  CDS            POLS_EEVV8 (fragment): Experimental evidence at protein level: Swiss-Prot protein existence level 1. [Spike glycoprotein E1]: Class II viral fusion protein. Fusion activity is inactive as long as E1 is bound to E2 in mature virion. After virus attachment to target cell and endocytosis, acidification of the endosome would induce dissociation of E1/E2 heterodimer and concomitant trimerization of the E1 subunits. This E1 trimer is fusion active, and promotes release of viral nucleocapsid in cytoplasm after endosome and viral membrane fusion. Efficient fusion requires the presence of cholesterol and sphingolipid in the
   2357..2945    -  rep_origin     ori: high-copy-number ColE1/pMB1/pBR322/pUC origin of replication
   3116..3976    -  CDS            AmpR: β-lactamase; bla; confers resistance to ampicillin, carbenicillin, and related antibiotics
   3977..4081    -  promoter       AmpR promoter: bla
>Addgene plasmid #66812 | pTK305 | depositor full sequence | sequence record 117252 | pTK305 sequence 4111 bps
TAGGGATAACAGGGTAATTAATACGACTCACTATAGGATGGACTACGACATAGTCTAGTCCGCCAAGTCT
AGAACAAGTTTGTACAAAAAAGCAGGCTGCCACCATGGAAGATGCCAAAAACATTAAGAAGGGCCCAGCG
CCATTCTACCCACTCGAAGACGGGACCGCCGGCGAGCAGCTGCACAAAGCCATGAAGCGCTACGCCCTGG
TGCCCGGCACCATCGCCTTTACCGACGCACATATCGAGGTGGACATTACCTACGCCGAGTACTTCGAGAT
GAGCGTTCGGCTGGCAGAAGCTATGAAGCGCTATGGGCTGAATACAAACCATCGGATCGTGGTGTGCAGC
GAGAATAGCTTGCAGTTCTTCATGCCCGTGTTGGGTGCCCTGTTCATCGGTGTGGCTGTGGCCCCAGCTA
ACGACATCTACAACGAGCGCGAGCTGCTGAACAGCATGGGCATCAGCCAGCCCACCGTCGTATTCGTGAG
CAAGAAAGGGCTGCAAAAGATCCTCAACGTGCAAAAGAAGCTACCGATCATACAAAAGATCATCATCATG
GATAGCAAGACCGACTACCAGGGCTTCCAAAGCATGTACACCTTCGTGACTTCCCATTTGCCACCCGGCT
TCAACGAGTACGACTTCGTGCCCGAGAGCTTCGACCGGGACAAAACCATCGCCCTGATCATGAACAGTAG
TGGCAGTACCGGATTGCCCAAGGGCGTAGCCCTACCGCACCGCACCGCTTGTGTCCGATTCAGTCATGCC
CGCGACCCCATCTTCGGCAACCAGATCATCCCCGACACCGCTATCCTCAGCGTGGTGCCATTTCACCACG
GCTTCGGCATGTTCACCACGCTGGGCTACTTGATCTGCGGCTTTCGGGTCGTGCTCATGTACCGCTTCGA
GGAGGAGCTATTCTTGCGCAGCTTGCAAGACTATAAGATTCAATCTGCCCTGCTGGTGCCCACACTATTT
AGCTTCTTCGCTAAGAGCACTCTCATCGACAAGTACGACCTAAGCAACTTGCACGAGATCGCCAGCGGCG
GGGCGCCGCTCAGCAAGGAGGTAGGTGAGGCCGTGGCCAAACGCTTCCACCTACCAGGCATCCGCCAGGG
CTACGGCCTGACAGAAACAACCAGCGCCATTCTGATCACCCCCGAAGGGGACGACAAGCCTGGCGCAGTA
GGCAAGGTGGTGCCCTTCTTCGAGGCTAAGGTGGTGGACTTGGACACCGGTAAGACACTGGGTGTGAACC
AGCGCGGCGAGCTGTGCGTCCGTGGCCCCATGATCATGAGCGGCTACGTTAACAACCCCGAGGCTACAAA
CGCTCTCATCGACAAGGACGGCTGGCTGCACAGCGGCGACATCGCCTACTGGGACGAGGACGAGCACTTC
TTCATCGTGGACCGGCTGAAGAGCCTGATCAAATACAAGGGCTACCAGGTAGCCCCAGCCGAACTGGAGA
GCATCCTGCTGCAACACCCCAACATCTTCGACGCCGGGGTCGCCGGCCTGCCCGACGACGATGCCGGCGA
GCTGCCCGCCGCAGTCGTCGTGCTGGAACACGGTAAAACCATGACCGAGAAGGAGATCGTGGACTATGTG
GCCAGCCAGGTTACAACCGCCAAGAAGCTGCGCGGTGGTGTTGTGTTCGTGGACGAGGTGCCTAAAGGAC
TGACCGGCAAGTTGGACGCCCGCAAGATCCGCGAGATTCTCATTAAGGCCAAGAAGGGCGGCAAGATCGC
CGTGTAAACCCAGCTTTCTTGTACAAAGTGGTGGCGCGCCATACAGCAGCAATTGGCAAGCTGCTTACAT
AGAACTCGCGGCGATTGGCATGCCGCCTTAAAATTTTTATTTTATTTTTCTTTTCTTTTCCGAATCGGAT
TTTGTTTTTAATATTTCCGCGCCTATGTTACGTGCAAAGGTGATTGTCACCCCCCGAAAGACCATATTGT
GACACACCCTCAGTATCACGCCCAAACATTTACAGCCGCGGTGTCAAAAACCGCGTGGACGTGGTTAACA
TCCCTGCTGGGAGGATCAGCCGTAATTATTATAATTGGCTTGGTGCTGGCTACTATTGTGGCCATGTACG
TGCTGACCAACCAGAAACATAATTGAATACAGCAGCAATTGGCAAGCTGCTTACATAGAACTCGCGGCGA
TTGGCATGCCGCCTTAAAATTTTTATTTTATTTTTCTTTTCTTTTCCGAATCGGATTTTGTTTTTAATAT
TTCAAAAAAAAAAAAAAAAAAAAAAAAAAAAAAAAAAAAAAATAGGGATAACAGGGTAATTGAGCAAAAG
GCCAGCAAAAGGCCAGGAACCGTAAAAAGGCCGCGTTGCTGGCGTTTTTCCATAGGCTCCGCCCCCCTGA
CGAGCATCACAAAAATCGACGCTCAAGTCAGAGGTGGCGAAACCCGACAGGACTATAAAGATACCAGGCG
TTTCCCCCTGGAAGCTCCCTCGTGCGCTCTCCTGTTCCGACCCTGCCGCTTACCGGATACCTGTCCGCCT
TTCTCCCTTCGGGAAGCGTGGCGCTTTCTCATAGCTCACGCTGTAGGTATCTCAGTTCGGTGTAGGTCGT
TCGCTCCAAGCTGGGCTGTGTGCACGAACCCCCCGTTCAGCCCGACCGCTGCGCCTTATCCGGTAACTAT
CGTCTTGAGTCCAACCCGGTAAGACACGACTTATCGCCACTGGCAGCAGCCACTGGTAACAGGATTAGCA
GAGCGAGGTATGTAGGCGGTGCTACAGAGTTCTTGAAGTGGTGGCCTAACTACGGCTACACTAGAAGAAC
AGTATTTGGTATCTGCGCTCTGCTGAAGCCAGTTACCTTCGGAAAAAGAGTTGGTAGCTCTTGATCCGGC
AAACAAACCACCGCTGGTAGCGGTGGTTTTTTTGTTTGCAAGCAGCAGATTACGCGCAGAAAAAAAGGAT
CTCAAGAAGATCCTTTGATCTTTTCTACGGGGTCTGACGCTCAGTGGAACGAAAACTCACGTTAAGGGAT
TTTGGTCATGAGATTATCAAAAAGGATCTTCACCTAGATCCTTTTAAATTAAAAATGAAGTTTTAAATCA
ATCTAAAGTATATATGAGTAAACTTGGTCTGACAGTTACCAATGCTTAATCAGTGAGGCACCTATCTCAG
CGATCTGTCTATTTCGTTCATCCATAGTTGCCTGACTCCCCGTCGTGTAGATAACTACGATACGGGAGGG
CTTACCATCTGGCCCCAGTGCTGCAATGATACCGCGAGACCCACGCTCACCGGCTCCAGATTTATCAGCA
ATAAACCAGCCAGCCGGAAGGGCCGAGCGCAGAAGTGGTCCTGCAACTTTATCCGCCTCCATCCAGTCTA
TTAATTGTTGCCGGGAAGCTAGAGTAAGTAGTTCGCCAGTTAATAGTTTGCGCAACGTTGTTGCCATTGC
TACAGGCATCGTGGTGTCACGCTCGTCGTTTGGTATGGCTTCATTCAGCTCCGGTTCCCAACGATCAAGG
CGAGTTACATGATCCCCCATGTTGTGCAAAAAAGCGGTTAGCTCCTTCGGTCCTCCGATCGTTGTCAGAA
GTAAGTTGGCCGCAGTGTTATCACTCATGGTTATGGCAGCACTGCATAATTCTCTTACTGTCATGCCATC
CGTAAGATGCTTTTCTGTGACTGGTGAGTACTCAACCAAGTCATTCTGAGAATAGTGTATGCGGCGACCG
AGTTGCTCTTGCCCGGCGTCAATACGGGATAATACCGCGCCACATAGCAGAACTTTAAAAGTGCTCATCA
TTGGAAAACGTTCTTCGGGGCGAAAACTCTCAAGGATCTTACCGCTGTTGAGATCCAGTTCGATGTAACC
CACTCGTGCACCCAACTGATCTTCAGCATCTTTTACTTTCACCAGCGTTTCTGGGTGAGCAAAAACAGGA
AGGCAAAATGCCGCAAAAAAGGGAATAAGGGCGACACGGAAATGTTGAATACTCATACTCTTCCTTTTTC
AATATTATTGAAGCATTTATCAGGGTTATTGTCTCATGAGCGGATACATATTTGAATGTATTTAGAAAAA
TAAACAAATAGGGGTTCCGCGCACATTTCCCCGAAAAGTGCCACCTGACGT
