>Addgene plasmid #66812 | pTK305 | addgene partial sequence | sequence record 117123 | AmpSeq-F 5'-ctcatgagcggatacatatttgaa-3'
CGCGCACATTTCCCCGAAAAGTGCCACCTGACGTTAGGGATAACAGGGTAATTAATACGACTCACTATAG
GATGGACTACGACATAGTCTAGTCCGCCAAGTCTAGAACAAGTTTGTACAAAAAAGCAGGCTGCCACCAT
GGAAGATGCCAAAAACATTAAGAAGGGCCCAGCGCCATTCTACCCACTCGAAGACGGGACCGCCGGCGAG
CAGCTGCACAAAGCCATGAAGCGCTACGCCCTGGTGCCCGGCACCATCGCCTTTACCGACGCACATATCG
AGGTGGACATTACCTACGCCGAGTACTTCGAGATGAGCGTTCGGCTGGCAGAAGCTATGAAGCGCTATGG
GCTGAATACAAACCATCGGATCGTGGTGTGCAGCGAGAATAGCTTGCAGTTCTTCATGCCCGTGTTGGGT
GCCCTGTTCATCGGTGTGGCTGTGGCCCCAGCTAACGACATCTACAACGAGCGCGAGCTGCTGAACAGCA
TGGGCATCAGCCAGCCCACCGTCGTATTCGTGAGCAAGAAAGGGCTGCAAAAGATCCTCAACGTGCAAAA
GAAGCTACCGATCATACAAAAGATCATCATCATGGATAGCAAGACCGACTACCAGGGCTTCCAAAGCATG
TACACCTTCGTGACTTCCCATTTGCCACCCGGCTTCAACGAGTACGACTTCGTGCCCGAGAGCTTCGACC
GGGACAAAACCATCGCCCTGATCATGAACAGTAGTGGCAGTACCGGATTGCCCAAGGGCGTAGCCCTACC
GCACCGCACCGCTTGTGTCCGATTCAGTCATGCCCGCGACCCCATCTTCGGCAACCAGATCATCCCCGAC
ACCGCTATCCTCAGCGTGGTGCCATT
