>Addgene plasmid #66812 | pTK305 | addgene partial sequence | sequence record 117251 | pRS414-R 5'-CACCTCTGACTTGAGCGTCG-3'
ACGCCAGCAACGCGGCCTTTTTACGGTTCCTGGCCTTTTGCTGGCCTTTTGCTCAATTACCCTGTTATCC
CTATTTTTTTTTTTTTTTTTTTTTTTTTTTTTTTTTTTTTTTGAAATATTAAAAACAAAATCCGATTCGG
AAAAGAAAAGAAAAATAAAATAAAAATTTTAAGGCGGCATGCCAATCGCCGCGAGTTCTATGTAAGCAGC
TTGCCAATTGCTGCTGTATTCAATTATGTTTCTGGTTGGTCAGCACGTACATGGCCACAATAGTAGCCAG
CACCAAGCCAATTATAATAATTACGGCTGATCCTCCCAGCAGGGATGTTAACCACGTCCACGCGGTTTTT
GACACCGCGGCTGTAAATGTTTGGGCGTGATACTGAGGGTGTGTCACAATATGGTCTTTCGGGGGGTGAC
AATCACCTTTGCACGTAACATAGGCGCGGAAATATTAAAAACAAAATCCGATTCGGAAAAGAAAAGAAAA
ATAAAATAAAAATTTTAAGGCGGCATGCCAATCGCCGCGAGTTCTATGTAAGCAGCTTGCCAATTGCTGC
TGTATGGCGCGCCACCACTTTGTACAAGAAAGCTGGGTTTACACGGCGATCTTGCCGCCCTTCTTGGCCT
TAATGA
